>Addgene plasmid #219306 | SFFV-TERF1-Brd 381 | addgene full sequence | sequence record 449806 | Addgene NGS Result
ATTTATGCAGAGGCCGAGGCCGCCTCGGCCTCTGAGCTATTCCAGAAGTAGTGAGGAGGCTTTTTTGGAG
GCCTAGGGACGTACCCAATTCGCCCTATAGTGAGTCGTATTACGCGCGCTCACTGGCCGTCGTTTTACAA
CGTCGTGACTGGGAAAACCCTGGCGTTACCCAACTTAATCGCCTTGCAGCACATCCCCCTTTCGCCAGCT
GGCGTAATAGCGAAGAGGCCCGCACCGATCGCCCTTCCCAACAGTTGCGCAGCCTGAATGGCGAATGGG
[124 nt withheld, positions 280-403]
C
[91 nt withheld, positions 405-495]
A
[49 nt withheld, positions 497-545]
CCTTTGACGTTGGAGTCCACGTTCTTT
[37 nt withheld, positions 573-609]
ACCCTATCTCGGTCTATTCTTTTGATTTATAAGGGATTTTGCCGATTTCGGCCTATTGGTTAAAAAATGA
GCTGATTTAACAAAAATTTAACGCGAATTTTAACAAAATATTAACGCTTACAATTTAGGTGGCACTTTTC
GGGGAAATGTGCGCGGAACCCCTATTTGTTTATTTTTCTAAATACATTCAAATATGTATCCGCTCATGAG
ACAATAACCCTGATAAATGCTTCAATAATATTGAAAAAGGAAGAGTATGAGTATTCAACATTTCCGTGTC
GCCCTTATTCCCTTTTTTGCGGCATTTTGCCTTCCTGTTTTTGCTCACCCAGAAACGCTGGTGAAAGTAA
AAGATGCTGAAGATCAGTTGGGTGCACGAGTGGGTTACATCGAACTGGATCTCAACAGCGGTAAGATCCT
TGAGAGTTTTCGCCCCGAAGAACGTTTTCCAATGATGAGCACTTTTAAAGTTCTGCTATGTGGCGCGGTA
TTATCCCGTATTGACGCCGGGCAAGAGCAACTCGGTCGCCGCATACACTATTCTCAGAATGACTTGGTTG
AGTACTCACCAGTCACAGAAAAGCATCTTACGGATGGCATGACAGTAAGAGAATTATGCAGTGCTGCCAT
AACCATGAGTGATAACACTGCGGCCAACTTACTTCTGACAACGATCGGAGGACCGAAGGAGCTAACCGCT
TTTTTGCACAACATGGGGGATCATGTAACTCGCCTTGATCGTTGGGAACCGGAGCTGAATGAAGCCATAC
CAAACGACGAGCGTGACACCACGATGCCTGTAGCAATGGCAACAACGTTGCGCAAACTATTAACTGGCGA
ACTACTTACTCTAGCTTCCCGGCAACAATTAATAGACTGGATGGAGGCGGATAAAGTTGCAGGACCACTT
CTGCGCTCGGCCCTTCCGGCTGGCTGGTTTATTGCTGATAAATCTGGAGCCGGTGAGCGTGGGTCTCGCG
GTATCATTGCAGCACTGGGGCCAGATGGTAAGCCCTCCCGTATCGTAGTTATCTACACGACGGGGAGTCA
GGCAACTATGGATGAACGAAATAGACAGATCGCTGAGATAGGTGCCTCACTGATTAAGCATTGGTAACTG
TCAGACCAAGTTTACTCATATATACTTTAGATTGATTTAAAACTTCATTTTTAATTTAAAAGGATCTAGG
TGAAGATCCTTTTTGATAATCTCATGACCAAAATCCCTTAACGTGAGTTTTCGTTCCACTGAGCGTCAGA
CCCCGTAGAAAAGATCAAAGGATCTTCTTGAGATCCTTTTTTTCTGCGCGTAATCTGCTGCTTGCAAACA
AAAAAACCACCGCTACCAGCGGTGGTTTGTTTGCCGGATCAAGAGCTACCAACTCTTTTTCCGAAGGTAA
CTGGCTTCAGCAGAGCGCAGATACCAAATACTGTTCTTCTAGTGTAGCCGTAGTTAGGCCACCACTTCAA
GAACTCTGTAGCACCGCCTACATACCTCGCTCTGCTAATCCTGTTACCAGTGGCTGCTGCCAGTGGCGAT
AAGTCGTGTCTTACCGGGTTGGACTCAAGACGATAGTTACCGGATAAGGCGCAGCGGTCGGGCTGAACGG
GGGGTTCGTGCACACAGCCCAGCTTGGAGCGAACGACCTACACCGAACTGAGATACCTACAGCGTGAGCT
ATGAGAAAGCGCCACGCTTCCCGAAGGGAGAAAGGCGGACAGGTATCCGGTAAGCGGCAGGGTCGGAACA
GGAGAGCGCACGAGGGAGCTTCCAGGGGGAAACGCCTGGTATCTTTATAGTCCTGTCGGGTTTCGCCACC
TCTGACTTGAGCGTCGATTTTTGTGATGCTCGTCAGGGGGGCGGAGCCTATGGAAAAACGCCAGCAACGC
GGCCTTTTTACGGTTCCTGGCCTTTTGCTGGCCTTTTGCTCACATGTTCTTTCCTGCGTTATCCCCTGAT
TCTGTGGATAACCGTATTACCGCCTTTGAGTGAGCTGATACCGCTCGCCGCAGCCGAACGACCGAGCGCA
GCGAGTCAGTGAGCGAGGAAGCGGAAGAGCGCCCAATACGCAAACCGCCTCTCCCCGCGCGTTGGCCGAT
TCATTAATGCAGCTGGCACGACAGGTTTCCCGACTGGAAAGCGGGCAGTGAGCGCAACGCAATTAATGTG
AGTTAGCTCACTCATTAGGCACCCCAGGCTTTACACTTTATGCTTCCGGCTCGTATGTTGTGTGGAATTG
TGAGCGGATAACAATTTCACACAGGAAACAGCTATGACCATGATTACGCCAAGCGCGCAATTAACCCTCA
CTAAAGGGAACAAAAGCTGGAGCTGCAAGCTTAATGTAGTCTTATGCAATACTCTTGTAGTCTTGCAACA
TGGTAACGATGAGTTAGCAACATGCCTTACAAGGAGAGAAAAAGCACCGTGCATGCCGATTGGTGGAAGT
AAGGTGGTACGATCGTGCCTTATTAGGAAGGCAACAGACGGGTCTGACATGGATTGGACGAACCACTGAA
TTGCCGCATTGCAGAGATATTGTATTTAAGTGCCTAGCTCGATACATAAACGGGTCTCTCTGGTTAGACC
AGATCTGAGCCTGGGAGCTCTCTGGCTAACTAGGGAACCCACTGCTTAAGCCTCAATAAAGCTTGCCTTG
AGTGCTTCAAGTAGTGTGTGCCCGTCTGTTGTGTGACTCTGGTAACTAGAGATCCCTCAGACCCTTTTAG
TCAGTGTGGAAAATCTCTAGCAGTGGCGCCCGAACAGGGACTTGAAAGCGAAAGGGAAACCAGAGGAGCT
CTCTCGACGCAGGACTCGGCTTGCTGAAGCGCGCACGGCAAGAGGCGAGGGGCGGCGACTGGTGAGTACG
CCAAAAATTTTGACTAGCGGAGGCTAGAAGGAGAGAGATGGGTGCGAGAGCGTCAGTATTAAGCGGGGGA
GAATTAGATCGCGATGGGAAAAAATTCGGTTAAGGCCAGGGGGAAAGAAAAAATATAAATTAAAACATAT
AGTATGGGCAAGCAGGGAGCTAGAACGATTCGCAGTTAATCCTGGCCTGTTAGAAACATCAGAAGGCTGT
AGACAAATACTGGGACAGCTACAACCATCCCTTCAGACAGGATCAGAAGAACTTAGATCATTATATAATA
CAGTAGCAACCCTCTATTGTGTGCATCAAAGGATAGAGATAAAAGACACCAAGGAAGCTTTAGACAAGAT
AGAGGAAGAGCAAAACAAAAGTAAGACCACCGCACAGCAAGCGGCCGCTGATCTTCAGACCTGGAGGAGG
AGATATGAGGGACAATTGGAGAAGTGAATTATATAAATATAAAGTAGTAAAAATTGAACCATTAGGAGTA
GCACCCACCAAGGCAAAGAGAAGAGTGGTGCAGAGAGAAAAAAGAGCAGTGGGAATAGGAGCTTTGTTCC
TTGGGTTCTTGGGAGCAGCAGGAAGCACTATGGGCGCAGCGTCAATGACGCTGACGGTACAGGCCAGACA
ATTATTGTCTGGTATAGTGCAGCAGCAGAACAATTTGCTGAGGGCTATTGAGGCGCAACAGCATCTGTTG
CAACTCACAGTCTGGGGCATCAAGCAGCTCCAGGCAAGAATCCTGGCTGTGGAAAGATACCTAAAGGATC
AACAGCTCCTGGGGATTTGGGGTTGCTCTGGAAAACTCATTTGCACCACTGCTGTGCCTTGGAATGCTAG
TTGGAGTAATAAATCTCTGGAACAGATTTGGAATCACACGACCTGGATGGAGTGGGACAGAGAAATTAAC
AATTACACAAGCTTAATACACTCCTTAATTGAAGAATCGCAAAACCAGCAAGAAAAGAATGAACAAGAAT
TATTGGAATTAGATAAATGGGCAAGTTTGTGGAATTGGTTTAACATAACAAATTGGCTGTGGTATATAAA
ATTATTCATAATGATAGTAGGAGGCTTGGTAGGTTTAAGAATAGTTTTTGCTGTACTTTCTATAGTGAAT
AGAGTTAGGCAGGGATATTCACCATTATCGTTTCAGACCCACCTCCCAACCCCGAGGGGACCCGACAGGC
CCGAAGGAATAGAAGAAGAAGGTGGAGAGAGAGACAGAGACAGATCCATTCGATTAGTGAACGGATCTCG
ACGGTATCGGTTAACTTTTAAAAGAAAAGGGGGGATTGGGGGGTACAGTGCAGGGGAAAGAATAGTAGAC
ATAATAGCAACAGACATACAAACTAAAGAATTACAAAAACAAATTACAAAAATTCAAAATTTTATCGATC
ACGAGACTAGCCTCGAGCTGGCTGCAGTAACGCCATTTTGCAAGGCATGGAAAAATACCAAACCAAGAAT
AGAGAAGTTCAGATCAAGGGCGGGTACATGAAAATAGCTAACGTTGGGCCAAACAGGATATCTGCGGTGA
GCAGTTTCGGCCCCGGCCCGGGGCCAAGAACAGATGGTCACCGCAGTTTCGGCCCCGGCCCGAGGCCAAG
AACAGATGGTCCCCAGATATGGCCCAACCCTCAGCAGTTTCTTAAGACCCATCAGATGTTTCCAGGCTCC
CCCAAGGACCTGAAATGACCCTGCGCCTTATTTGAATTAACCAATCAGCCTGCTTCTCGCTTCTGTTCGC
GCGCTTCTGCTTCCCGAGCTCTATAAAAGAGCTCACAACCCCTCACTCGGCGCGCCAGTCCTCCGACAGA
CTGAGTCGGCCGGTCGAATCAAGCTTATCGATACCGTCGACGGATCCGCTAGCCCGCGGTTCGAAATGGC
GGAGGATGTTTCCTCAGCGGCCCCGAGCCCGCGGGGCTGTGCGGATGGTAGGGATGCCGACCCTACTGAG
GAGCAGATGGCAGAAACAGAGAGAAACGACGAGGAGCAGTTCGAATGCCAGGAACTGCTCGAGTGCCAGG
TGCAGGTGGGGGCCCCCGAGGAGGAGGAGGAGGAGGAGGAGGACGCGGGCCTGGTGGCCGAGGCCGAGGC
CGTGGCTGCCGGCTGGATGCTCGATTTCCTCTGCCTCTCTCTTTGCCGAGCTTTCCGCGACGGCCGCTCC
GAGGACTTCCGCAGGACCCGCAACAGCGCAGAGGCTATTATTCATGGACTATCCAGTCTAACAGCTTGCC
AGTTGAGAACGATATACATATGTCAGTTTTTGACAAGAATTGCAGCAGGAAAAACCCTTGATGCACAGTT
TGAAAATGATGAACGAATTACACCCTTGGAATCAGCCCTGATGATTTGGGGTTCAATTGAAAAGGAACAT
GACAAACTTCATGAAGAAATACAGAATTTAATTAAAATTCAGGCTATAGCTGTTTGTATGGAAAATGGCA
ACTTTAAAGAAGCAGAAGAAGTCTTTGAAAGAATATTTGGTGATCCAAATTCTCATATGCCTTTCAAAAG
CAAATTGCTTATGATAATCTCTCAGAAAGATACATTTCATTCCTTTTTTCAACACTTCAGCTACAACCAC
ATGATGGAGAAAATTAAGAGTTATGTGAATTATGTGCTAAGTGAAAAATCATCAACCTTTCTAATGAAGG
CAGCGGCAAAAGTAGTAGAAAGCAAAAGGACAAGAACAATAACTTCTCAAGATAAACCTAGTGGTAATGA
TGTTGAAATGGAAACTGAAGCTAATTTGGATACAAGAAAAAGTGTTAGTGACAAACAGTCTGCGGTAACT
GAATCCTCAGAGGGTACAGTATCCTTATTGAGGTCTCACAAGAATCTTTTCTTATCTAAGTTGCAACATG
GAACCCAGCAACAAGACCTTAATAAGAAAGAAAGAAGAGTAGGAACTCCTCAAAGTACAAAAAAGAAAAA
AGAAAGCAGAAGAGCCACTGAAAGCAGAATACCTGTTTCAAAGAGTCAGCCGGTAACTCCTGAAAAACAT
CGAGCTAGAAAAAGACAGGCATGGCTTTGGGAAGAAGACAAGAATTTGAGATCTGGCGTGAGGAAATATG
GAGAGGGAAACTGGTCTAAAATACTGTTGCATTATAAATTCAACAACCGGACAAGTGTCATGTTAAAAGA
CAGATGGAGGACCATGAAGAAACTAAAACTGATTTCCTCAGACAGCGAAGACTAAACCGGTCGGATCCCC
CGGGCTGCAGGAATTCGAGCATCTTACCGCCATTTATTCCCATATTTGTTCTGTTTTTCTTGATTTGGGT
ATACATTTAAATGTTAATAAAACAAAATGGTGGGGCAATCATTTACATTTTTAGGGATATGTAATTACTA
GTTCAGGTGTATTGCCACAAGACAAACATGTTAAGAAACTTTCCCGTTATTTACGCTCTGTTCCTGTTAA
TCAACCTCTGGATTACAAAATTTGTGAAAGATTGACTGATATTCTTAACTATGTTGCTCCTTTTACGCTG
TGTGGATATGCTGCTTTAATGCCTCTGTATCATGCTATTGCTTCCCGTACGGCTTTCGTTTTCTCCTCCT
TGTATAAATCCTGGTTGCTGTCTCTTTATGAGGAGTTGTGGCCCGTTGTCCGTCAACGTGGCGTGGTGTG
CTCTGTGTTTGCTGACGCAACCCCCACTGGCTGGGGCATTGCCACCACCTGTCAACTCCTTTCTGGGACT
TTCGCTTTCCCCCTCCCGATCGCCACGGCAGAACTCATCGCCGCCTGCCTTGCCCGCTGCTGGACAGGGG
CTAGGTTGCTGGGCACTGATAATTCCGTGGTGTTGTCGGGGAAGCTGACGTCCTTTGCAATTCGATATCA
AGCTGTACCTTCTAGATGTACAGCTATTATAGCGCTTCTAGACCAATGACTTACAAGGCAGCTGTAGATC
TTAGCCACTTTTTAAAAGAAAAGGGGGGACTGGAAGGGCTAATTCACTCCCAACGAAGACAAGATCTGCT
TTTTGCTTGTACTGGGTCTCTCTGGTTAGACCAGATCTGAGCCTGGGAGCTCTCTGGCTAACTAGGGAAC
CCACTGCTTAAGCCTCAATAAAGCTTGCCTTGAGTGCTTCAAGTAGTGTGTGCCCGTCTGTTGTGTGACT
CTGGTAACTAGAGATCCCTCAGACCCTTTTAGTCAGTGTGGAAAATCTCTAGCAGTAGTAGTTCATGTCA
TCTTATTATTCAGTATTTATAACTTGCAAAGAAATGAATATCAGAGAGTGAGAGGAACTTGTTTATTGCA
GCTTATAATGGTTACAAATAAAGCAATAGCATCACAAATTTCACAAATAAAGCATTTTTTTCACTGCATT
CTAGTTGTGGTTTGTCCAAACTCATCAATGTATCTTATCATGTCTGGCTCTAGCTATCCCGCCCCTAACT
CCGCCCATCCCGCCCCTAACTCCGCCCAGTTCCGCCCATTCTCCGCCCCATGGCTGACTAATTTTTTTT
Features (pLannotate 1.2.2; 29 found; start..end, strand, type, name):
     94..112     -  promoter       T7 promoter: promoter for bacteriophage T7 RNA polymerase
    120..275     +  CDS            lacZα (fragment): LacZα fragment of β-galactosidase; lacZ fragment
    280..708     +  rep_origin     f1 ori (sequence partly withheld): f1 bacteriophage origin of replication; arrow indicates direction of (+) strand synthesis
    761..865     +  promoter       AmpR promoter: bla
    866..1726    +  CDS            AmpR: β-lactamase; bla; confers resistance to ampicillin, carbenicillin, and related antibiotics
   1897..2485    +  rep_origin     ori: high-copy-number ColE1/pMB1/pBR322/pUC origin of replication
   2668..2760    +  CDS            lacI (fragment): lac repressor; lacI; The lac repressor binds to the lac operator to inhibit transcription in E. coli. This inhibition can be relieved by adding lactose or isopropyl-β-D-thiogalactopyranoside (IPTG).
   2773..2794    +  protein_bind   CAP binding site: CAP binding activates transcription in the presence of cAMP. E. coli catabolite activator protein
   2809..2839    +  promoter       lac promoter: promoter for the E. coli lac operon
   2847..2863    +  protein_bind   lac operator: The lac repressor binds to the lac operator to inhibit transcription in E. coli. This inhibition can be relieved by adding lactose or isopropyl-β-D-thiogalactopyranoside (IPTG). lac repressor encoded by lacI
   2908..2926    +  promoter       T3 promoter: promoter for bacteriophage T3 RNA polymerase
   2954..3180    +  promoter       RSV promoter: Rous sarcoma virus enhancer/promoter
   3181..3361    +  LTR            5' LTR (truncated): truncated 5' long terminal repeat (LTR) from HIV-1
   3408..3533    +  misc_feature   HIV-1 Ψ: packaging signal of human immunodeficiency virus type 1
   3517..3880    +  CDS            HIV-1 gag (fragment): gag protein from human immunodeficiency virus 1; gag
   4026..4259    +  misc_feature   RRE: The Rev response element (RRE) of HIV-1 allows for Rev-dependent mRNA export from the nucleus to the cytoplasm.
   4636..4736    +  CDS            Rev (fragment): human immunodeficiency virus 1 (HIV-1) Rev protein; rev; enhances nuclear export of unspliced and incompletely spliced viral mRNAs
   4755..4872    +  misc_feature   cPPT/CTS: central polypurine tract and central termination sequence of HIV-1
   4906..5307    +  promoter       SFFV promoter: spleen focus-forming virus long terminal repeat (LTR) promoter
   5317..5340    +  misc_feature   MCS (fragment): pBluescript multiple cloning site
   5365..6681    +  CDS            TERF1: TERF1_HUMAN - Also known as PIN2, TRBF1, TRF, TRF1. Experimental evidence at protein level: Swiss-Prot protein existence level 1. Binds the telomeric double-stranded 5'-TTAGGG-3' repeat and negatively regulates telomere length. Involved in the regulation of the mitotic spindle. Component of the shelterin complex (telosome) that is involved in the regulation of telomere length and protection. Shelterin associates with arrays of double-stranded 5'-TTAGGG-3' repeats added by telomerase and protects chromosome ends; without its protective activity, telomeres are no longer hidden from the DNA damag
   6692..6717    +  misc_feature   MCS (fragment): pBluescript multiple cloning site
   6717..6776    +  CDS            S (fragment): HBSAG_WHV6 - Experimental evidence at transcript level: Swiss-Prot protein existence level 2. The middle envelope protein plays an important role in the budding of the virion. It is involved in the induction of budding in a nucleocapsid independent way. In this process the majority of envelope proteins bud to form subviral lipoprotein particles of 22 nm of diameter that do not contain a nucleocapsid (By similarity). From Woodchuck hepatitis B virus (isolate w64/pWS23) (WHV).
   6908..7311    +  misc_feature   WPRE: woodchuck hepatitis virus posttranscriptional regulatory element
   7369..7428    +  CDS            nef (fragment): NEF_HV1Z2 - Experimental evidence at protein level: Swiss-Prot protein existence level 1. Extracellular Nef protein targets CD4(+) T-lymphocytes for apoptosis by interacting with CXCR4 surface receptors. From Human immunodeficiency virus type 1 group M subtype D (isolate Z2/CDC-Z34) (HIV-1).
   7430..7663    +  LTR            3' LTR (ΔU3): self-inactivating 3' long terminal repeat (LTR) from HIV-1
   7735..7856    +  polyA_signal   SV40 poly(A) signal: SV40 polyadenylation signal
   7875..7896    +  rep_origin     SV40 ori (fragment): SV40 origin of replication
   7896..73      +  rep_origin     SV40 ori (across the origin): SV40 origin of replication
