[The description below was written by a language model from this plasmid's Addgene catalogue record and pLannotate feature annotations shown in this document.]
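Description:
SFFV-TERF1-Brd 381 is a lentiviral transfer plasmid built on the SFFV-MCS backbone that expresses the human transcription factor TERF1 together with a construct-specific DNA barcode. In bacteria it is maintained through a high-copy ColE1/pUC-type origin and selected with ampicillin via the β-lactamase gene. The backbone also carries an f1 origin and remnants of a pBluescript-type cloning region (lacZα and lacI fragments, lac promoter/operator, T7 and T3 promoters), which play no part in the viral payload.

The viral portion has a third-generation, self-inactivating layout. An RSV promoter fused to a truncated HIV-1 5' LTR drives Tat-independent production of genomic RNA in packaging cells. It is followed by the Ψ packaging signal with a gag fragment, the Rev response element for nuclear export of unspliced RNA, and the cPPT/CTS that aids nuclear import of the reverse-transcribed genome. Downstream, the spleen focus-forming virus LTR promoter, a strong promoter widely used in haematopoietic cells, drives the roughly 1.3 kb TERF1 coding sequence, which was inserted between flanking cloning sites that remain intact. TERF1 encodes a shelterin component that binds double-stranded telomeric repeats. A WPRE follows to enhance transcript stability and expression. According to the depositor, the barcode sits after the WPRE in an XbaI site, although it is not annotated in the feature table. The cassette ends with a ΔU3 3' LTR, and an SV40 poly(A) signal and SV40 origin lie outside it. No mammalian selection marker or fluorescent reporter is annotated.

The plasmid belongs to a barcoded transcription factor library from a combinatorial screening platform for immune cell reprogramming. Placing the barcode within the transcribed region should allow the delivered factor to be identified from sequencing data.
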