Addgene plasmid #219306: SFFV-TERF1-Brd 381
Purpose: Transcription factor TERF1 with a specific barcode assigned.
Depositing lab: Filipe Pereira. Depositing organization: Center for Neuroscience and Cell Biology, University of Coimbra. Publication: A combinatorial transcription factor screening platform for immune cell reprogramming. Kurochkin I, Altman AR, Caiado I, Pertiga-Cabral D, Halitzki E, Minaeva M, Zimmermannova O, Henriques-Oliveira L, Klein D, Nair M, Oliveira D, Cajal LR, Knittel R, Feick C, Ringner M, Martin M, Cirovic B, Pires CF, Rosa FF, Sitnicka E, Theis FJ, Pereira CF. Cell Syst. 2026 Jan 21;17(1):101457. doi: 10.1016/j.cels.2025.101457. Epub 2026 Jan 14. PubMed 41539305.
Backbone
  Vector backbone: SFFV-MCS
  Backbone size w/o insert (bp): 6638
  Vector type: Lentiviral
Growth in bacteria
  Bacterial resistance: Ampicillin, 100 μg/mL
  Growth temperature: 37°C
  Growth strain: NEB Stable
  Copy number: High Copy
Gene/Insert
  Gene/Insert name: TERF1
  Species: H. sapiens (human)
  Insert size (bp): 1320
  Entrez Gene: TERF1 (a.k.a. PIN2, TRBF1, TRF, TRF1, hTRF1-AS, t-TRF1)
  Promoter: The spleen focus-forming virus (SFFV) promoter
  Cloning method: Restriction Enzyme; 5′ cloning site Bsp119I (not destroyed); 3′ cloning site BstHI (not destroyed)
Terms and licenses: Academic/Nonprofit Terms; Industry Terms: Not Available to Industry
Depositor comments: Barcode sequence cloned into XbaI restriction site. Design of plasmid is as follows: SFFV-[TF sequence]-WPRE-[Barcode sequence].
How to cite: SFFV-TERF1-Brd 381 was a gift from Filipe Pereira (Addgene plasmid # 219306 ; http://n2t.net/addgene:219306 ; RRID:Addgene_219306)
