>Addgene plasmid #219306 | SFFV-TERF1-Brd 381 | depositor partial sequence | sequence record 428398 | TF ORF
ATGGCGGAGGATGTTTCCTCAGCGGCCCCGAGCCCGCGGGGCTGTGCGGATGGTAGGGATGCCGACCCTA
CTGAGGAGCAGATGGCAGAAACAGAGAGAAACGACGAGGAGCAGTTCGAATGCCAGGAACTGCTCGAGTG
CCAGGTGCAGGTGGGGGCCCCCGAGGAGGAGGAGGAGGAGGAGGAGGACGCGGGCCTGGTGGCCGAGGCC
GAGGCCGTGGCTGCCGGCTGGATGCTCGATTTCCTCTGCCTCTCTCTTTGCCGAGCTTTCCGCGACGGCC
GCTCCGAGGACTTCCGCAGGACCCGCAACAGCGCAGAGGCTATTATTCATGGACTATCCAGTCTAACAGC
TTGCCAGTTGAGAACGATATACATATGTCAGTTTTTGACAAGAATTGCAGCAGGAAAAACCCTTGATGCA
CAGTTTGAAAATGATGAACGAATTACACCCTTGGAATCAGCCCTGATGATTTGGGGTTCAATTGAAAAGG
AACATGACAAACTTCATGAAGAAATACAGAATTTAATTAAAATTCAGGCTATAGCTGTTTGTATGGAAAA
TGGCAACTTTAAAGAAGCAGAAGAAGTCTTTGAAAGAATATTTGGTGATCCAAATTCTCATATGCCTTTC
AAAAGCAAATTGCTTATGATAATCTCTCAGAAAGATACATTTCATTCCTTTTTTCAACACTTCAGCTACA
ACCACATGATGGAGAAAATTAAGAGTTATGTGAATTATGTGCTAAGTGAAAAATCATCAACCTTTCTAAT
GAAGGCAGCGGCAAAAGTAGTAGAAAGCAAAAGGACAAGAACAATAACTTCTCAAGATAAACCTAGTGGT
AATGATGTTGAAATGGAAACTGAAGCTAATTTGGATACAAGAAAAAGTGTTAGTGACAAACAGTCTGCGG
TAACTGAATCCTCAGAGGGTACAGTATCCTTATTGAGGTCTCACAAGAATCTTTTCTTATCTAAGTTGCA
ACATGGAACCCAGCAACAAGACCTTAATAAGAAAGAAAGAAGAGTAGGAACTCCTCAAAGTACAAAAAAG
AAAAAAGAAAGCAGAAGAGCCACTGAAAGCAGAATACCTGTTTCAAAGAGTCAGCCGGTAACTCCTGAAA
AACATCGAGCTAGAAAAAGACAGGCATGGCTTTGGGAAGAAGACAAGAATTTGAGATCTGGCGTGAGGAA
ATATGGAGAGGGAAACTGGTCTAAAATACTGTTGCATTATAAATTCAACAACCGGACAAGTGTCATGTTA
AAAGACAGATGGAGGACCATGAAGAAACTAAAACTGATTTCCTCAGACAGCGAAGACTGA
