>Addgene plasmid #219306 | SFFV-TERF1-Brd 381 | depositor partial sequence | sequence record 428399 | Barcode sequence
TGTACAGCTATTATAGCGCT
